Addgene plasmid #106047: Opto-GPR146
Purpose: Expression of a chimeric G-protein coupled receptor (Rhodopsin-GPR146; Opto-GPR146; E1)
Depositing lab: Harald Janovjak. Depositing organization: Institute of Science and Technology Austria (I.S.T. Austria). Publication: Optical functionalization of human Class A orphan G-protein-coupled receptors. Morri M, Sanchez-Romero I, Tichy AM, Kainrath S, Gerrard EJ, Hirschfeld PP, Schwarz J, Janovjak H. Nat Commun. 2018 May 16;9(1):1950. doi: 10.1038/s41467-018-04342-1. PubMed 29769519.
Backbone
  Vector backbone: pcDNA3.1-
  Backbone manufacturer: Invitrogen
  Backbone size w/o insert (bp): 5427
  Vector type: Mammalian Expression
  Selectable markers: Neomycin (select with G418)
Growth in bacteria
  Bacterial resistance: Ampicillin, 100 μg/mL
  Growth temperature: 37°C
  Growth strain: DH5alpha
  Copy number: High Copy
Gene/Insert
  Gene/Insert name: Opto-GPR146
  Species: H. sapiens (human), B. taurus (bovine)
  Insert size (bp): 1143
  Mutation: Chimeric receptor protein
  Entrez Gene: GPR146 (a.k.a. PGR8)
  Promoter: CMV
  Tag / fusion protein: VSV-G (N terminal on insert); Rhodopsin-1D4 (C terminal on insert)
  Cloning method: Restriction Enzyme; 5′ cloning site unknown (unknown if destroyed); 3′ cloning site unknown (unknown if destroyed)
  Sequencing primers: 5′ CMV_F (CGCAAATGGGCGGTAGGCGTG); 3′ pcDNA_R (CAACAGATGGCTGGCAAC)
Terms and licenses: Academic/Nonprofit Terms; Industry Terms: Not Available to Industry
Depositor comments: two step cloning; 5' and 3' sites cannot be used for (sub)cloning
How to cite: Opto-GPR146 was a gift from Harald Janovjak (Addgene plasmid # 106047 ; http://n2t.net/addgene:106047 ; RRID:Addgene_106047)
