[The description below was written by a language model from this plasmid's Addgene catalogue record and pLannotate feature annotations shown in this document.]
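Description:
Opto-GPR146 is a mammalian expression plasmid built on the Invitrogen pcDNA3.1(-) backbone; the sequenced record is 6,550 nt. It is propagated in E. coli at high copy from a ColE1/pUC-type origin under ampicillin selection (AmpR with its own bla promoter). An SV40 promoter–neo–SV40 poly(A) cassette allows G418 selection of stably transfected mammalian cells. An f1 origin is also present. The remaining short annotations (lac promoter/operator, lacI, ble and bom fragments, and a short hit labelled as a truncated HIV-1 LTR next to the CMV promoter) appear to be backbone remnants or annotation matches rather than functional parts of the design.

The payload is a 1,143 bp open reading frame encoding a chimeric G-protein-coupled receptor that combines bovine rhodopsin with human GPR146, a Class A orphan receptor. Its transcription is driven by the CMV immediate-early enhancer/promoter and terminated by the bGH polyadenylation signal, and a T7 promoter lies upstream of the insert. The automated annotation labels the coding region simply as bovine RHO, reflecting the rhodopsin-derived portion of the chimera. The record does not specify which segments come from each parent. The protein carries an N-terminal VSV-G epitope and a C-terminal rhodopsin 1D4 epitope, both suited to antibody-based detection.

According to the associated publication title, the construct belongs to a set made for optical functionalization of orphan GPCRs, which implies that rhodopsin's light sensitivity is used to activate signalling of a receptor with no known ligand. The depositor notes that the insert was assembled by two-step cloning and that the flanking 5′ and 3′ sites cannot be used for subcloning.
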