Features (pLannotate 1.2.2; 20 found; start..end, strand, type, name):
     74..453     +  enhancer       CMV enhancer: human cytomegalovirus immediate early enhancer
    454..657     +  promoter       CMV promoter: human cytomegalovirus (CMV) immediate early promoter
    653..686     +  LTR            5' LTR (truncated) (fragment): truncated 5' long terminal repeat (LTR) from HIV-1
    702..720     +  promoter       T7 promoter: promoter for bacteriophage T7 RNA polymerase
    863..1909    +  CDS            RHO: OPSD_BOVIN - Experimental evidence at protein level: Swiss-Prot protein existence level 1. Photoreceptor required for image-forming vision at low light intensity. Required for photoreceptor cell viability after birth (By similarity). Light-induced isomerization of 11-cis to all-trans retinal triggers a conformational change that activates signaling via G- proteins (PubMed:10926528, PubMed:12044163, PubMed:11972040, PubMed:16908857, PubMed:16586416, PubMed:17060607, PubMed:17449675, PubMed:18818650, PubMed:21389983, PubMed:22198838, PubMed:23579341, PubMed:25205354, PubMed:27458239). Subsequent
   1986..2097    +  polyA_signal   bGH poly(A) signal: bovine growth hormone polyadenylation signal
   2214..2235    +  promoter       SV40 promoter (fragment): SV40 enhancer and early promoter
   2256..2684    +  rep_origin     f1 ori (sequence partly withheld): f1 bacteriophage origin of replication; arrow indicates direction of (+) strand synthesis
   2698..3027    +  promoter       SV40 promoter: SV40 enhancer and early promoter
   3094..3885    +  CDS            neo: KKA2_KLEPN - Also known as kan, nptII. Experimental evidence at protein level: Swiss-Prot protein existence level 1. Resistance to kanamycin, neomycin, paromomycin, ribostamycin, butirosin and gentamicin B. From Klebsiella pneumoniae.
   3909..4067    +  CDS            ble (fragment): BLE_KLEPN - Experimental evidence at protein level: Swiss-Prot protein existence level 1. Binding protein with a strong affinity to the bleomycin family of antibiotics. Binds to CL990; an antimitotic-antibiotic compound. From Klebsiella pneumoniae.
   4062..4183    +  polyA_signal   SV40 poly(A) signal: SV40 polyadenylation signal
   4256..4272    -  protein_bind   lac operator: The lac repressor binds to the lac operator to inhibit transcription in E. coli. This inhibition can be relieved by adding lactose or isopropyl-β-D-thiogalactopyranoside (IPTG). lac repressor encoded by lacI
   4280..4310    -  promoter       lac promoter: promoter for the E. coli lac operon
   4325..4346    -  protein_bind   CAP binding site: CAP binding activates transcription in the presence of cAMP. E. coli catabolite activator protein
   4359..4451    -  CDS            lacI (fragment): lac repressor; lacI; The lac repressor binds to the lac operator to inhibit transcription in E. coli. This inhibition can be relieved by adding lactose or isopropyl-β-D-thiogalactopyranoside (IPTG).
   4634..5222    -  rep_origin     ori: high-copy-number ColE1/pMB1/pBR322/pUC origin of replication
   5393..6253    -  CDS            AmpR: β-lactamase; bla; confers resistance to ampicillin, carbenicillin, and related antibiotics
   6254..6358    -  promoter       AmpR promoter: bla
   6417..6469    -  misc_feature   bom (fragment): basis of mobility region from pBR322
>Addgene plasmid #106047 | Opto-GPR146 | addgene full sequence | sequence record 209673 | Addgene NGS Result
AATTGCATGAAGAATCTGCTTAGGGTTAGGCGTTTTGCGCTGCTTCGCGATGTACGGGCCAGATATACGC
GTTGACATTGATTATTGACTAGTTATTAATAGTAATCAATTACGGGGTCATTAGTTCATAGCCCATATAT
GGAGTTCCGCGTTACATAACTTACGGTAAATGGCCCGCCTGGCTGACCGCCCAACGACCCCCGCCCATTG
ACGTCAATAATGACGTATGTTCCCATAGTAACGCCAATAGGGACTTTCCATTGACGTCAATGGGTGGAGT
ATTTACGGTAAACTGCCCACTTGGCAGTACATCAAGTGTATCATATGCCAAGTACGCCCCCTATTGACGT
CAATGACGGTAAATGGCCCGCCTGGCATTATGCCCAGTACATGACCTTATGGGACTTTCCTACTTGGCAG
TACATCTACGTATTAGTCATCGCTATTACCATGGTGATGCGGTTTTGGCAGTACATCAATGGGCGTGGAT
AGCGGTTTGACTCACGGGGATTTCCAAGTCTCCACCCCATTGACGTCAATGGGAGTTTGTTTTGGCACCA
AAATCAACGGGACTTTCCAAAATGTCGTAACAACTCCGCCCCATTGACGCAAATGGGCGGTAGGCGTGTA
CGGTGGGAGGTCTATATAAGCAGAGCTCTCTGGCTAACTAGAGAACCCACTGCTTACTGGCTTATCGAAA
TTAATACGACTCACTATAGGGAGACACAAGCTGGCTAGCGTTTAAACGGGCCCTCTAGACTCGAGCACCA
TGAAAACGATCATCGCCCTGAGCTACATCTTCTGCCTGGTATTCGCCATGTACACCGATATAGAGATGAA
CAGGCTGGGAAAGGATAGCCTCATGAACGGGACCGAGGGCCCAAACTTCTACGTGCCTTTCTCCAACAAG
ACGGGCGTGGTGCGCAGCCCCTTCGAGGCCCCGCAGTACTACCTGGCGGAGCCATGGCAGTTCTCCATGC
TGGCCGCCTACATGTTCCTGCTGATCATGCTTGGCTTCCCCATCAACTTCCTCACGCTGTACGTCAACCT
ACACAGCAAGGCCAGCATGACCATGCTCAACTACATCCTGCTCAACCTGGCCGTGGCCGACCTCTTCATG
GTGTTCGGGGGCTTCACCACCACCCTCTACACCTCTCTGCACGGGTACTTCGTCTTTGGGCCCACGGGCT
GCAACCTGGAGGGCTTCTTTGCCACCTTGGGCGGTGAAATTGCACTGTGGTCCTTGGTGGTCCTGGCCAT
CGAGCGGTACGTGGTGGTGGCACTGCCGCGGACCTACATGGCCAGCGTGTACAACGCCATCATGGGCGTC
GCCTTCACCTGGGTCATGGCTCTGGCCTGTGCCGCGCCCCCCCTCGTCGGCTGGTCCAGGTACATCCCGG
AGGGCATGCAGTGCTCGTGCGGGATTGACTACTACACGCCCCACGAGGAAACCAACAATGAGTCGTTCGT
CATCTACATGTTCGTGGTCCACTTCATCATCCCCCTGATTGTCATATTCTTCTGCTACGGACTACTCTCC
CGCGTCCGCAGGGAGGACACGCCCCTGGACCGGGACACGGGCCGGCTGGAGCCCTCGGCACACAGGCGCA
TGGTGATCATCATGGTCATCGCTTTCCTAATCTGCTGGCTGCCCTACGCTGGGGTGGCGTTCTACATCTT
CACCCATCAGGGCTCTGACTTTGGCCCCATCTTCATGACCATCCCGGCTTTCTTTGCCAAGACTTCTGCC
GTCTACAACCCCGTCATCTACATCATGATGAACAAGCAGTTCCGCAGCAAGCTCCAACGGCTGATGAAAA
AGCTGCCCTGCGGGGACCGGCACTGCTCCCCGGACCACATGGGGGTGCAGCAGGTGCTGGCGACAGAAAC
CAGCCAAGTGGCGCCTGCCTAAGAATTCCACCACACTGGACTAGTGGATCCGAGCTCGGTACCAAGCTTA
AGTTTAAACCGCTGATCAGCCTCGACTGTGCCTTCTAGTTGCCAGCCATCTGTTGTTTGCCCCTCCCCCG
TGCCTTCCTTGACCCTGGAAGGTGCCACTCCCACTGTCCTTTCCTAATAAAATGAGGAAATTGCATCGCA
TTGTCTGAGTAGGTGTCATTCTATTCTGGGGGGTGGGGTGGGGCAGGACAGCAAGGGGGAGGATTGGGAA
GAGAATAGCAGGCATGCTGGGGATGCGGTGGGCTCTATGGCTTCTGAGGCGGAAAGAACCAGCTGGGGCT
CTAGGGGGTATCCCC
[124 nt withheld, positions 2256-2379]
C
[91 nt withheld, positions 2381-2471]
A
[49 nt withheld, positions 2473-2521]
CCTTTGACGTTGGAGTCCACGTTCTTT
[37 nt withheld, positions 2549-2585]
ACCCTATCTCGGTCTATTCTTTTGATTTATAAGGGATTTTGCCGATTTCGGCCTATTGGTTAAAAAATGA
GCTGATTTAACAAAAATTTAACGCGAATTAATTCTGTGGAATGTGTGTCAGTTAGGGTGTGGAAAGTCCC
CAGGCTCCCCAGCAGGCAGAAGTATGCAAAGCATGCATCTCAATTAGTCAGCAACCAGGTGTGGAAAGTC
CCCAGGCTCCCCAGCAGGCAGAAGTATGCAAAGCATGCATCTCAATTAGTCAGCAACCATAGTCCCGCCC
CTAACTCCGCCCATCCCGCCCCTAACTCCGCCCAGTTCCGCCCATTCTCCGCCCCATGGCTGACTAATTT
TTTTTATTTATGCAGAGGCCGAGGCCGCCTCTGCCTCTGAGCTATTCCAGAAGTAGTGAGGAGGCTTTTT
TGGAGGCCTAGGCTTTTGCAAAAAGCTCCCGGGAGCTTGTATATCCATTTTCGGATCTGATCAAGAGACA
GGATGAGGATCGTTTCGCATGATTGAACAAGATGGATTGCACGCAGGTTCTCCGGCCGCTTGGGTGGAGA
GGCTATTCGGCTATGACTGGGCACAACAGACAATCGGCTGCTCTGATGCCGCCGTGTTCCGGCTGTCAGC
GCAGGGGCGCCCGGTTCTTTTTGTCAAGACCGACCTGTCCGGTGCCCTGAATGAACTGCAGGACGAGGCA
GCGCGGCTATCGTGGCTGGCCACGACGGGCGTTCCTTGCGCAGCTGTGCTCGACGTTGTCACTGAAGCGG
GAAGGGACTGGCTGCTATTGGGCGAAGTGCCGGGGCAGGATCTCCTGTCATCTCACCTTGCTCCTGCCGA
GAAAGTATCCATCATGGCTGATGCAATGCGGCGGCTGCATACGCTTGATCCGGCTACCTGCCCATTCGAC
CACCAAGCGAAACATCGCATCGAGCGAGCACGTACTCGGATGGAAGCCGGTCTTGTCGATCAGGATGATC
TGGACGAAGAACATCAGGGGCTCGCGCCAGCCGAACTGTTCGCCAGGCTCAAGGCGCGCATGCCCGACGG
CGAGGATCTCGTCGTGACCCATGGCGATGCCTGCTTGCCGAATATCATGGTGGAAAATGGCCGCTTTTCT
GGATTCATCGACTGTGGCCGGCTGGGTGTGGCGGACCGCTATCAGGACATAGCGTTGGCTACCCGTGATA
TTGCTGAAGAACTTGGCGGCGAATGGGCTGACCGCTTCCTCGTGCTTTACGGTATCGCCGCTCCCGATTC
GCAGCGCATCGCCTTCTATCGCCTTCTTGACGAGTTCTTCTGAGCGGGACTCTGGGGTTCGAAATGACCG
ACCAAGCGACGCCCAACCTGCCATCACGAGATTTCGATTCCACCGCCGCCTTCTATGAAAGGTTGGGCTT
CGGAATCGTTTTCCGGGACGCCGGCTGGATGATCCTCCAGCGCGGGGATCTCATGCTGGAGTTCTTCGCC
CACCCCAACTTGTTTATTGCAGCTTATAATGGTTACAAATAAAGCAATAGCATCACAAATTTCACAAATA
AAGCATTTTTTTCACTGCATTCTAGTTGTGGTTTGTCCAAACTCATCAATGTATCTTATCATGTCTGTAT
ACCGTCGACCTCTAGCTAGAGCTTGGCGTAATCATGGTCATAGCTGTTTCCTGTGTGAAATTGTTATCCG
CTCACAATTCCACACAACATACGAGCCGGAAGCATAAAGTGTAAAGCCTGGGGTGCCTAATGAGTGAGCT
AACTCACATTAATTGCGTTGCGCTCACTGCCCGCTTTCCAGTCGGGAAACCTGTCGTGCCAGCTGCATTA
ATGAATCGGCCAACGCGCGGGGAGAGGCGGTTTGCGTATTGGGCGCTCTTGCGCTTCCTCGCTCACTGAC
TCGCTGCGCTCGGTCGTTCGGCTGCGGCGAGCGGTATCAGCTCACTCAAAGGCGGTAATACGGTTATCCA
CAGAATCAGGGGATAACGCAGGAAAGAACATGTGAGCAAAAGGCCAGCAAAAGGCCAGGAACCGTAAAAA
GGCCGCGTTGCTGGCGTTTTTCCATAGGCTCCGCCCCCCTGACGAGCATCACAAAAATCGACGCTCAAGT
CAGAGGTGGCGAAACCCGACAGGACTATAAAGATACCAGGCGTTTCCCCCTGGAAGCTCCCTCGTGCGCT
CTCCTGTTCCGACCCTGCCGCTTACCGGATACCTGTCCGCCTTTCTCCCTTCGGGAAGCGTGGCGCTTTC
TCATAGCTCACGCTGTAGGTATCTCAGTTCGGTGTAGGTCGTTCGCTCCAAGCTGGGCTGTGTGCACGAA
CCCCCCGTTCAGCCCGACCGCTGCGCCTTATCCGGTAACTATCGTCTTGAGTCCAACCCGGTAAGACACG
ACTTATCGCCACTGGCAGCAGCCACTGGTAACAGGATTAGCAGAGCGAGGTATGTAGGCGGTGCTACAGA
GTTCTTGAAGTGGTGGCCTAACTACGGCTACACTAGAAGAACAGTATTTGGTATCTGCGCTCTGCTGAAG
CCAGTTACCTTCGGAAAAAGAGTTGGTAGCTCTTGATCCGGCAAACAAACCACCGCTGGTAGCGGTGGTT
TTTTTGTTTGCAAGCAGCAGATTACGCGCAGAAAAAAAGGATCTCAAGAAGATCCTTTGATCTTTTCTAC
GGGGTCTGACGCTCAGTGGAACGAAAACTCACGTTAAGGGATTTTGGTCATGAGATTATCAAAAAGGATC
TTCACCTAGATCCTTTTAAATTAAAAATGAAGTTTTAAATCAATCTAAAGTATATATGAGTAAACTTGGT
CTGACAGTTACCAATGCTTAATCAGTGAGGCACCTATCTCAGCGATCTGTCTATTTCGTTCATCCATAGT
TGCCTGACTCCCCGTCGTGTAGATAACTACGATACGGGAGGGCTTACCATCTGGCCCCAGTGCTGCAATG
ATACCGCGGGACCCACGCTCACCGGCTCCAGATTTATCAGCAATAAACCAGCCAGCCGGAAGGGCCGAGC
GCAGAAGTGGTCCTGCAACTTTATCCGCCTCCATCCAGTCTATTAATTGTTGCCGGGAAGCTAGAGTAAG
TAGTTCGCCAGTTAATAGTTTGCGCAACGTTGTTGCCATTGCTACAGGCATCGTGGTGTCACGCTCGTCG
TTTGGTATGGCTTCATTCAGCTCCGGTTCCCAACGATCAAGGCGAGTTACATGATCCCCCATGTTGTGCA
AAAAAGCGGTTAGCTCCTTCGGTCCTCCGATCGTTGTCAGAAGTAAGTTGGCCGCAGTGTTATCACTCAT
GGTTATGGCAGCACTGCATAATTCTCTTACTGTCATGCCATCCGTAAGATGCTTTTCTGTGACTGGTGAG
TACTCAACCAAGTCATTCTGAGAATAGTGTATGCGGCGACCGAGTTGCTCTTGCCCGGCGTCAATACGGG
ATAATACCGCGCCACATAGCAGAACTTTAAAAGTGCTCATCATTGGAAAACGTTCTTCGGGGCGAAAACT
CTCAAGGATCTTACCACTGTTGAGATCCAGTTCGATGTAACCCACTCGTGCACCCAACTGATCTTCAGCA
TCTTTTACTTTCACCAGCGTTTCTGGGTGAGCAAAAACAGGAAGGCAAAATGCCGCAAAAAAGGGAATAA
GGGCGACACGGAAATGTTGAATACTCATACTCTTCCTTTTTCAATATTATTGAAGCATTTATCAGGGTTA
TTGTCTCATGAGCGGATACATATTTGAATGTATTTAGAAAAATAAACAAATAGGGGTTCCGCGCACATTT
CCCCGAAAAGTGCCACCTGACGTCGACGGATCGGGAGATCTCCCGATCCCCTATGGTGCACTCTCAGTAC
AATCTGCTCTGATGCCGCATAGTTAAGCCAGTATCTGCTCCCTGCTTGTGTGTTGGAGGTCGCTGAGTAG
TGCGCGAGCAAAATTTAAGCTACAACAAGGCAAGGCTTGACCGAC
