>Addgene plasmid #106047 | Opto-GPR146 | depositor partial sequence | sequence record 200810 | Opto-GPR146
ATGAAAACGATCATCGCCCTGAGCTACATCTTCTGCCTGGTATTCGCCATGTACACCGATATAGAGATGA
ACAGGCTGGGAAAGGATAGCCTCATGAACGGGACCGAGGGCCCAAACTTCTACGTGCCTTTCTCCAACAA
GACGGGCGTGGTGCGCAGCCCCTTCGAGGCCCCGCAGTACTACCTGGCGGAGCCATGGCAGTTCTCCATG
CTGGCCGCCTACATGTTCCTGCTGATCATGCTTGGCTTCCCCATCAACTTCCTCACGCTGTACGTCAACC
TACACAGCAAGGCCAGCATGACCATGCTCAACTACATCCTGCTCAACCTGGCCGTGGCCGACCTCTTCAT
GGTGTTCGGGGGCTTCACCACCACCCTCTACACCTCTCTGCACGGGTACTTCGTCTTTGGGCCCACGGGC
TGCAACCTGGAGGGCTTCTTTGCCACCTTGGGCGGTGAAATTGCACTGTGGTCCTTGGTGGTCCTGGCCA
TCGAGCGGTACGTGGTGGTGGCACTGCCGCGGACCTACATGGCCAGCGTGTACAACGCCATCATGGGCGT
CGCCTTCACCTGGGTCATGGCTCTGGCCTGTGCCGCGCCCCCCCTCGTCGGCTGGTCCAGGTACATCCCG
GAGGGCATGCAGTGCTCGTGCGGGATTGACTACTACACGCCCCACGAGGAAACCAACAATGAGTCGTTCG
TCATCTACATGTTCGTGGTCCACTTCATCATCCCCCTGATTGTCATATTCTTCTGCTACGGACTACTCTC
CCGCGTCCGCAGGGAGGACACGCCCCTGGACCGGGACACGGGCCGGCTGGAGCCCTCGGCACACAGGCGC
ATGGTGATCATCATGGTCATCGCTTTCCTAATCTGCTGGCTGCCCTACGCTGGGGTGGCGTTCTACATCT
TCACCCATCAGGGCTCTGACTTTGGCCCCATCTTCATGACCATCCCGGCTTTCTTTGCCAAGACTTCTGC
CGTCTACAACCCCGTCATCTACATCATGATGAACAAGCAGTTCCGCAGCAAGCTCCAACGGCTGATGAAA
AAGCTGCCCTGCGGGGACCGGCACTGCTCCCCGGACCACATGGGGGTGCAGCAGGTGCTGGCGACAGAAA
CCAGCCAAGTGGCGCCTGCCTAA
